Addgene plasmid #130133: pRDAX-382 FLAG Venus
Purpose: PPI (BiFC/TriFC) assay vector
Depositing lab: Gary Lewin. Depositing organization: Max-Delbrueck-Centrum fuer Molekulare Medizin (MDC).
Backbone
  Vector backbone: pEGFP-N1 U55762 Clontech
  Vector type: Mammalian Expression
Growth in bacteria
  Bacterial resistance: Kanamycin, 50 μg/mL
  Growth temperature: 37°C
  Growth strain: DH5alpha
  Copy number: High Copy
Gene/Insert
  Gene/Insert name: Venus
  Species: M. musculus (mouse)
  Cloning method: Restriction Enzyme; 5′ cloning site unknown (unknown if destroyed); 3′ cloning site unknown (unknown if destroyed)
Terms and licenses: Academic/Nonprofit Terms; Industry Terms: Not Available to Industry
How to cite: pRDAX-382 FLAG Venus was a gift from Gary Lewin (Addgene plasmid # 130133 ; http://n2t.net/addgene:130133 ; RRID:Addgene_130133)
