[The description below was written by a language model from this plasmid's Addgene catalogue record and pLannotate feature annotations shown in this document.]
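Description:
pRDAX-382 FLAG Venus is a 4,754 nt mammalian expression plasmid built on the Clontech pEGFP-N1 backbone and catalogued as a vector for protein–protein interaction assays based on bimolecular or trimolecular fluorescence complementation (BiFC/TriFC). It is maintained in E. coli at high copy through a ColE1/pUC-type origin and selected with kanamycin. Resistance comes from the Tn5 NeoR/KanR gene, which is preceded by both a bacterial (bla) promoter and the SV40 enhancer/early promoter and followed by the HSV TK polyadenylation signal. The same cassette can therefore support G418 selection in mammalian cells. An f1 origin is also present. Short hits annotated as RSF ori, ble, bGH poly(A) and SV40 large T antigen are fragments, most likely backbone remnants rather than functional parts.

The expression unit is driven by the human CMV immediate-early enhancer and promoter. Downstream lie a remnant of the multiple cloning site, a short FLAG-type epitope sequence (scored as a partial 3xFLAG match), a full-length mVenus yellow fluorescent protein coding sequence, a second FLAG tag and the SV40 polyadenylation signal. The annotated reporter spans the whole fluorescent protein rather than a split half, which suggests that this plasmid provides intact, FLAG-tagged Venus. Such a construct could serve as a positive fluorescence or expression control alongside split-Venus fusion vectors, but the record does not state this role. The catalogue lists the insert species as mouse, whereas Venus derives from Aequorea victoria GFP. The cloning sites used are not recorded.
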