Features (pLannotate 1.2.2; 17 found; start..end, strand, type, name):
     46..105     +  rep_origin     RSF ori (fragment): Plasmids containing the RSF 1030 origin of replication can be propagated in E. coli cells that contain additional plasmids with compatible origins.
    173..476     +  enhancer       CMV enhancer: human cytomegalovirus immediate early enhancer
    477..680     +  promoter       CMV promoter: human cytomegalovirus (CMV) immediate early promoter
    703..746     +  misc_feature   MCS (fragment): multiple cloning site
    755..779     +  CDS            3xFLAG (fragment): three tandem FLAG® epitope tags
    786..1499    +  CDS            mVenus: mVenus is a basic (constitutively fluorescent) yellow fluorescent protein published in 2006, derived from Aequorea victoria. It is reported to be a rapidly-maturing monomer with moderate acid sensitivity.
   1506..1529    +  CDS            FLAG: FLAG® epitope tag, followed by an enterokinase cleavage site
   1548..1631    +  CDS            large T antigen (fragment): large T antigen from SV40 (simian virus 40)
   1654..1775    +  polyA_signal   SV40 poly(A) signal: SV40 polyadenylation signal
   1809..2237    -  rep_origin     f1 ori (sequence partly withheld): f1 bacteriophage origin of replication; arrow indicates direction of (+) strand synthesis
   2264..2368    +  promoter       AmpR promoter: bla
   2370..2727    +  promoter       SV40 promoter: SV40 enhancer and early promoter
   2762..3556    +  CDS            NeoR/KanR: aminoglycoside phosphotransferase from Tn5; aph(3')-II (or nptII); confers resistance to neomycin, kanamycin, and G418 (Geneticin®)
   3577..3729    +  CDS            ble (fragment): BLE_KLEPN - Experimental evidence at protein level: Swiss-Prot protein existence level 1. Binding protein with a strong affinity to the bleomycin family of antibiotics. Binds to CL990; an antimitotic-antibiotic compound. From Klebsiella pneumoniae.
   3788..3835    +  polyA_signal   HSV TK poly(A) signal: herpes simplex virus thymidine kinase polyadenylation signal (Cole and Stacy, 1985)
   3926..3942    -  polyA_signal   bGH poly(A) signal (fragment): bovine growth hormone polyadenylation signal
   4164..4752    +  rep_origin     ori: high-copy-number ColE1/pMB1/pBR322/pUC origin of replication
>Addgene plasmid #130133 | pRDAX-382 FLAG Venus | depositor full sequence | sequence record 249511 | Full Sequence
CGCCAGCAACGCGGCCTTTTTACGGTTCCTGGCCTTTTGCTGGCCTTTTGCTCACATGTTCTTTCCTGCG
TTATCCCCTGATTCTGTGGATAACCGTATTACCGCCATGCATTAGTTATTAATAGTAATCAATTACGGGG
TCATTAGTTCATAGCCCATATATGGAGTTCCGCGTTACATAACTTACGGTAAATGGCCCGCCTGGCTGAC
CGCCCAACGACCCCCGCCCATTGACGTCAATAATGACGTATGTTCCCATAGTAACGCCAATAGGGACTTT
CCATTGACGTCAATGGGTGGAGTATTTACGGTAAACTGCCCACTTGGCAGTACATCAAGTGTATCATATG
CCAAGTACGCCCCCTATTGACGTCAATGACGGTAAATGGCCCGCCTGGCATTATGCCCAGTACATGACCT
TATGGGACTTTCCTACTTGGCAGTACATCTACGTATTAGTCATCGCTATTACCATGGTGATGCGGTTTTG
GCAGTACATCAATGGGCGTGGATAGCGGTTTGACTCACGGGGATTTCCAAGTCTCCACCCCATTGACGTC
AATGGGAGTTTGTTTTGGCACCAAAATCAACGGGACTTTCCAAAATGTCGTAACAACTCCGCCCCATTGA
CGCAAATGGGCGGTAGGCGTGTACGGTGGGAGGTCTATATAAGCAGAGCTGGTTTAGTGAACCGTCAGAT
CCGCTAGCGCTACCGGACTCAGATCTCGAGCTCAAGCTTCGAATTCGCCACCATGGACTACAAAGACGAT
GACGATAAAGGAAGTGTGTCAAAGGGAGAAGAGTTGTTTACCGGTGTTGTTCCCATACTGGTGGAACTGG
ATGGTGACGTCAATGGACACAAGTTTAGCGTTTCTGGCGAAGGAGAAGGCGATGCTACCTATGGCAAACT
GACCCTCAAACTGATCTGTACGACTGGAAAGTTGCCTGTACCTTGGCCAACACTGGTCACAACCTTGGGC
TATGGGCTGCAATGCTTTGCCCGTTATCCTGATCACATGAAGCAACATGACTTCTTTAAGTCTGCTATGC
CAGAGGGATATGTGCAGGAACGGACTATCTTCTTCAAGGACGACGGCAACTACAAGACGAGAGCTGAGGT
GAAATTTGAGGGTGACACACTGGTGAATCGCATAGAGCTGAAAGGCATCGACTTCAAAGAAGATGGGAAT
ATTCTCGGGCATAAACTCGAGTACAACTACAATTCCCACAACGTGTACATCACTGCCGATAAGCAGAAGA
ATGGGATTAAGGCGAACTTCAAGATCCGACACAACATCGAGGATGGTGGGGTCCAGCTTGCCGACCATTA
TCAGCAGAACACACCCATTGGGGATGGACCAGTCCTGTTGCCGGATAACCACTACCTCAGTTACCAGAGC
AAACTGTCCAAAGATCCCAATGAGAAGAGGGACCATATGGTACTGCTCGAATTCGTGACTGCAGCAGGCA
TTACCCTTGGGATGGATGAACTTTATAAGACTGGTGATTACAAGGATGACGATGACAAGTAAGCGGCCGC
GACTCTAGATCATAATCAGCCATACCACATTTGTAGAGGTTTTACTTGCTTTAAAAAACCTCCCACACCT
CCCCCTGAACCTGAAACATAAAATGAATGCAATTGTTGTTGTTAACTTGTTTATTGCAGCTTATAATGGT
TACAAATAAAGCAATAGCATCACAAATTTCACAAATAAAGCATTTTTTTCACTGCATTCTAGTTGTGGTT
TGTCCAAACTCATCAATGTATCTTAAGGCGTAAATTGTAAGCGTTAATATTTTGTTAAAATTCGCGTTAA
ATTTTTGTTAAATCAGCTCATTTTTTAACCAATAGGCCGAAATCGGCAAAATCCCTTATAAATCAAAAGA
ATAGACCGAGATAGGGT
[37 nt withheld, positions 1908-1944]
AAAGAACGTGGACTCCAACGTCAAAGG
[49 nt withheld, positions 1972-2020]
T
[91 nt withheld, positions 2022-2112]
G
[124 nt withheld, positions 2114-2237]
CAGGTGGCACTTTTCGGGGAAATGTGCGCGGAACCCCTATTTGTTTATTTTTCTAAATACATTCAAATAT
GTATCCGCTCATGAGACAATAACCCTGATAAATGCTTCAATAATATTGAAAAAGGAAGAGTCCTGAGGCG
GAAAGAACCAGCTGTGGAATGTGTGTCAGTTAGGGTGTGGAAAGTCCCCAGGCTCCCCAGCAGGCAGAAG
TATGCAAAGCATGCATCTCAATTAGTCAGCAACCAGGTGTGGAAAGTCCCCAGGCTCCCCAGCAGGCAGA
AGTATGCAAAGCATGCATCTCAATTAGTCAGCAACCATAGTCCCGCCCCTAACTCCGCCCATCCCGCCCC
TAACTCCGCCCAGTTCCGCCCATTCTCCGCCCCATGGCTGACTAATTTTTTTTATTTATGCAGAGGCCGA
GGCCGCCTCGGCCTCTGAGCTATTCCAGAAGTAGTGAGGAGGCTTTTTTGGAGGCCTAGGCTTTTGCAAA
GATCGATCAAGAGACAGGATGAGGATCGTTTCGCATGATTGAACAAGATGGATTGCACGCAGGTTCTCCG
GCCGCTTGGGTGGAGAGGCTATTCGGCTATGACTGGGCACAACAGACAATCGGCTGCTCTGATGCCGCCG
TGTTCCGGCTGTCAGCGCAGGGGCGCCCGGTTCTTTTTGTCAAGACCGACCTGTCCGGTGCCCTGAATGA
ACTGCAAGACGAGGCAGCGCGGCTATCGTGGCTGGCCACGACGGGCGTTCCTTGCGCAGCTGTGCTCGAC
GTTGTCACTGAAGCGGGAAGGGACTGGCTGCTATTGGGCGAAGTGCCGGGGCAGGATCTCCTGTCATCTC
ACCTTGCTCCTGCCGAGAAAGTATCCATCATGGCTGATGCAATGCGGCGGCTGCATACGCTTGATCCGGC
TACCTGCCCATTCGACCACCAAGCGAAACATCGCATCGAGCGAGCACGTACTCGGATGGAAGCCGGTCTT
GTCGATCAGGATGATCTGGACGAAGAGCATCAGGGGCTCGCGCCAGCCGAACTGTTCGCCAGGCTCAAGG
CGAGCATGCCCGACGGCGAGGATCTCGTCGTGACCCATGGCGATGCCTGCTTGCCGAATATCATGGTGGA
AAATGGCCGCTTTTCTGGATTCATCGACTGTGGCCGGCTGGGTGTGGCGGACCGCTATCAGGACATAGCG
TTGGCTACCCGTGATATTGCTGAAGAGCTTGGCGGCGAATGGGCTGACCGCTTCCTCGTGCTTTACGGTA
TCGCCGCTCCCGATTCGCAGCGCATCGCCTTCTATCGCCTTCTTGACGAGTTCTTCTGAGCGGGACTCTG
GGGTTCGAAATGACCGACCAAGCGACGCCCAACCTGCCATCACGAGATTTCGATTCCACCGCCGCCTTCT
ATGAAAGGTTGGGCTTCGGAATCGTTTTCCGGGACGCCGGCTGGATGATCCTCCAGCGCGGGGATCTCAT
GCTGGAGTTCTTCGCCCACCCTAGGGGGAGGCTAACTGAAACACGGAAGGAGACAATACCGGAAGGAACC
CGCGCTATGACGGCAATAAAAAGACAGAATAAAACGCACGGTGTTGGGTCGTTTGTTCATAAACGCGGGG
TTCGGTCCCAGGGCTGGCACTCTGTCGATACCCCACCGAGACCCCATTGGGGCCAATACGCCCGCGTTTC
TTCCTTTTCCCCACCCCACCCCCCAAGTTCGGGTGAAGGCCCAGGGCTCGCAGCCAACGTCGGGGCGGCA
GGCCCTGCCATAGCCTCAGGTTACTCATATATACTTTAGATTGATTTAAAACTTCATTTTTAATTTAAAA
GGATCTAGGTGAAGATCCTTTTTGATAATCTCATGACCAAAATCCCTTAACGTGAGTTTTCGTTCCACTG
AGCGTCAGACCCCGTAGAAAAGATCAAAGGATCTTCTTGAGATCCTTTTTTTCTGCGCGTAATCTGCTGC
TTGCAAACAAAAAAACCACCGCTACCAGCGGTGGTTTGTTTGCCGGATCAAGAGCTACCAACTCTTTTTC
CGAAGGTAACTGGCTTCAGCAGAGCGCAGATACCAAATACTGTCCTTCTAGTGTAGCCGTAGTTAGGCCA
CCACTTCAAGAACTCTGTAGCACCGCCTACATACCTCGCTCTGCTAATCCTGTTACCAGTGGCTGCTGCC
AGTGGCGATAAGTCGTGTCTTACCGGGTTGGACTCAAGACGATAGTTACCGGATAAGGCGCAGCGGTCGG
GCTGAACGGGGGGTTCGTGCACACAGCCCAGCTTGGAGCGAACGACCTACACCGAACTGAGATACCTACA
GCGTGAGCTATGAGAAAGCGCCACGCTTCCCGAAGGGAGAAAGGCGGACAGGTATCCGGTAAGCGGCAGG
GTCGGAACAGGAGAGCGCACGAGGGAGCTTCCAGGGGGAAACGCCTGGTATCTTTATAGTCCTGTCGGGT
TTCGCCACCTCTGACTTGAGCGTCGATTTTTGTGATGCTCGTCAGGGGGGCGGAGCCTATGGAAAAA
